>Addgene plasmid #18953 | pMKInt-hyg | addgene partial sequence | sequence record 24812 | 18953 with MT_Fwd
CTTGATCTAGTCGTAGGGTCGCCGACATGACACAAGGGGTTGTGACCGGGGTGGACACGTACGCGGGTGC
TTACGACCGTCAGTCGCGCGAGCGCGAAAATTCGAGCGCAGCAAGCCCAGCGACACAGCGTAGCGCCAAC
GAAGACAAGGCGGCCGACCTTCAGCGCGAAGTCGAGCGCGACGGGGGCCGGTTCAGGTTCGTCGGGCATT
TCAGCGAAGCGCCGGGCACGTCGGCGTTCGGGACGGCGGAGCGCCCGGAGTTCGAACGCATCCTGAACGA
ATGCCGCGCCGGGCGGCTCAACATGATCATTGTCTATGACGTGTCGCGCTTCTCGCGCCTGAAGGTCATG
GACGCGATTCCGATTGTCTCGGAATTGCTCGCCCTGGGCGTGACGATTGTTTCCACTCAGGAAGGCGTCT
TCCGGCAGGGAAACGTCATGGACCTGATTCACCTGATTATGCGGCTCGACGCGTCGCACAAAGAATCTTC
GCTGAAGTCGGCGAAGATTCTCGACACGAAGAACCTTCAGCGCGAATTGGGCGGGNNNNGAGNNNNNANG
GNNCCTNNNNNNNNNNNNTTGTTTCGGAGACGAAGGAGATCACGCGCAACGGCCGAATGGTCAATGTCGT
CATCAACAAGCTTGCGCACTCGACCACTCCCCTTACCGGACCCTTCGAGTTCGAGCCCGACGTAATCCGG
TGGTGGTGGCGTGAGATCAAGACGCACAAACACCTTCCCTTCAAGCCGGGCAGTCAAGCCGCCATTC
