[The description below was written by a language model from this plasmid's Addgene catalogue record.]
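Description:
pMKInt-hyg is an insect expression plasmid built on the pMK33 backbone (about 4.1 kb without insert) that carries the integrase gene of Streptomyces phage phiC31. The roughly 1.9 kb integrase coding fragment was inserted by restriction cloning into an EcoRV site, with the site destroyed at both junctions, and part of the plasmid derives from an earlier Streptomyces vector, pIJ8600, which presumably supplied the integrase sequence. In bacteria the plasmid is maintained at high copy under ampicillin selection. The record does not state the promoter driving the integrase, the origin of replication, or any tags. The "hyg" in the name suggests a hygromycin resistance marker for selection in insect cells, but this is not listed in the fields either. No feature table accompanies the entry, and only a map of the parent vector is said to be available.

phiC31 integrase is a serine recombinase that catalyses unidirectional recombination between attP and attB attachment sites, producing hybrid sites that the enzyme alone cannot recombine back. The resulting integration is therefore stable. The associated work concerns the use of this integrase to generate transgenic Drosophila, and a plasmid of this type would serve as the integrase source in insect cells, supplied alongside a donor plasmid bearing one att site so that it integrates into a partner att site in a target plasmid or the genome. It is thus best understood as a helper or effector construct for testing and applying site-specific integration in a Drosophila cell context, rather than as a carrier of a transgene payload itself.
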