Addgene plasmid #18953: pMKInt-hyg
Depositing lab: Michele Calos. Depositing organization: Stanford University. Publication: Construction of transgenic Drosophila by using the site-specific integrase from phage phiC31. Groth AC, Fish M, Nusse R, Calos MP. Genetics. 2004 Apr . 166(4):1775-82. 10.1534/genetics.166.4.1775 PubMed 15126397.
Backbone
  Vector backbone: pMK33
  Backbone size w/o insert (bp): 4100
  Vector type: Insect Expression
Growth in bacteria
  Bacterial resistance: Ampicillin, 100 μg/mL
  Growth temperature: 37°C
  Growth strain: DH5alpha
  Copy number: High Copy
Gene/Insert
  Gene/Insert name: phiC31 integrase
  Species: Streptomyces phage phiC31
  Insert size (bp): 1874
  Entrez Gene: int (a.k.a. phiC31p51)
  Cloning method: Restriction Enzyme; 5′ cloning site EcoRV (destroyed during cloning); 3′ cloning site EcoRV (destroyed during cloning)
  Sequencing primers: 5′ n/a
Resource information
  A portion of this plasmid was derived from a plasmid made by: pIJ8600 (Mervyn Bibb, John Innes Institute, Norwich, U.K.)
Terms and licenses: Academic/Nonprofit Terms; Industry Terms: Not Available to Industry
Depositor comments: Map of parent vector is uploaded
How to cite: pMKInt-hyg was a gift from Michele Calos (Addgene plasmid # 18953 ; http://n2t.net/addgene:18953 ; RRID:Addgene_18953)
